>Addgene plasmid #147638 | pcDNA3.1-hFluc-V5_U | depositor full sequence | sequence record 290085 | Full Sequence
GACGGATCGGGAGATCTCCCGATCCCCTATGGTGCACTCTCAGTACAATCTGCTCTGATGCCGCATAGTT
AAGCCAGTATCTGCTCCCTGCTTGTGTGTTGGAGGTCGCTGAGTAGTGCGCGAGCAAAATTTAAGCTACA
ACAAGGCAAGGCTTGACCGACAATTGCATGAAGAATCTGCTTAGGGTTAGGCGTTTTGCGCTGCTTCGCG
ATGTACGGGCCAGATATACGCGTTGACATTGATTATTGACTAGTTATTAATAGTAATCAATTACGGGGTC
ATTAGTTCATAGCCCATATATGGAGTTCCGCGTTACATAACTTACGGTAAATGGCCCGCCTGGCTGACCG
CCCAACGACCCCCGCCCATTGACGTCAATAATGACGTATGTTCCCATAGTAACGCCAATAGGGACTTTCC
ATTGACGTCAATGGGTGGAGTATTTACGGTAAACTGCCCACTTGGCAGTACATCAAGTGTATCATATGCC
AAGTACGCCCCCTATTGACGTCAATGACGGTAAATGGCCCGCCTGGCATTATGCCCAGTACATGACCTTA
TGGGACTTTCCTACTTGGCAGTACATCTACGTATTAGTCATCGCTATTACCATGGTGATGCGGTTTTGGC
AGTACATCAATGGGCGTGGATAGCGGTTTGACTCACGGGGATTTCCAAGTCTCCACCCCATTGACGTCAA
TGGGAGTTTGTTTTGGCACCAAAATCAACGGGACTTTCCAAAATGTCGTAACAACTCCGCCCCATTGACG
CAAATGGGCGGTAGGCGTGTACGGTGGGAGGTCTATATAAGCAGAGCTCTCTGGCTAACTAGAGAACCCA
CTGCTTACTGGCTTATCGAAATTAATACGACTCACTATAGGGAGACCCAAGCTTGCCACCATGGAAGACG
CCAAAAACATAAAGAAAGGCCCGGCGCCATTCTATCCGCTGGAAGATGGAACCGCTGGAGAGCAACTGCA
TAAGGCTATGAAGAGATACGCCCTGGTTCCTGGAACAATTGCTTTTACAGATGCACATATCGAGGTGGAC
ATCACTTACGCTGAGTACTTCGAAATGTCCGTTCGGTTGGCAGAAGCTATGAAACGATATGGGCTGAATA
CAAATCACAGAATCGTCGTATGCAGTGAAAACTCTCTTCAATTCTTTATGCCGGTGTTGGGCGCGTTATT
TATCGGAGTTGCAGTTGCGCCCGCGAACGACATTTATAATGAACGTGAATTGCTCAACAGTATGGGCATT
TCGCAGCCTACCGTGGTGTTCGTTTCCAAAAAGGGGTTGCAAAAAATTTTGAACGTGCAAAAAAAGCTCC
CAATCATCCAAAAAATTATTATCATGGATTCTAAAACGGATTACCAGGGATTTCAGTCGATGTACACGTT
CGTCACATCTCATCTACCTCCCGGTTTTAATGAATACGATTTTGTGCCAGAGTCCTTCGATAGGGACAAG
ACAATTGCACTGATCATGAACTCCTCTGGATCTACTGGTCTGCCTAAAGGTGTCGCTCTGCCTCATAGAA
CTGCCTGCGTGAGATTCTCGCATGCCAGAGATCCTATTTTTGGCAATCAAATCATTCCGGATACTGCGAT
TTTAAGTGTTGTTCCATTCCATCACGGTTTTGGAATGTTTACTACACTCGGATATTTGATATGTGGATTT
CGAGTCGTCTTAATGTATAGATTTGAAGAAGAGCTGTTTCTGAGGAGCCTTCAGGATTACAAGATTCAAA
GTGCGCTGCTGGTGCCAACCCTATTCTCCTTCTTCGCCAAAAGCACTCTGATTGACAAATACGATTTATC
TAATTTACACGAAATTGCTTCTGGTGGCGCTCCCCTCTCTAAGGAAGTCGGGGAAGCGGTTGCCAAGAGG
TTCCATCTGCCAGGTATCAGGCAAGGATATGGGCTCACTGAGACTACATCAGCTATTCTGATTACACCCG
AGGGGGATGATAAACCGGGCGCGGTCGGTAAAGTTGTTCCATTTTTTGAAGCGAAGGTTGTGGATCTGGA
TACCGGGAAAACGCTGGGCGTTAATCAAAGAGGCGAACTGTGTGTGAGAGGTCCTATGATTATGTCCGGT
TATGTAAACAATCCGGAAGCGACCAACGCCTTGATTGACAAGGATGGATGGCTACATTCTGGAGACATAG
CTTACTGGGACGAAGACGAACACTTCTTCATCGTTGACCGCCTGAAGTCTCTGATTAAGTACAAAGGCTA
TCAGGTGGCTCCCGCTGAATTGGAATCCATCTTGCTCCAACACCCCAACATCTTCGACGCAGGTGTCGCA
GGTCTTCCCGACGATGACGCCGGTGAACTTCCCGCCGCCGTTGTTGTTTTGGAGCACGGAAAGACGATGA
CGGAAAAAGAGATCGTGGATTACGTCGCCAGTCAAGTAACAACCGCGAAAAAGTTGCGCGGAGGAGTTGT
GTTTGTGGACGAAGTACCGAAAGGTCTTACCGGAAAACTCGACGCAAGAAAAATCAGAGAGATCCTCATA
AAGGCCAAGAAGGGCGGAAAGATCGCCGTGGGTAAGCCTATCCCTAACCCTCTCCTCGGTCTCGATTCTA
CGTAAGCGGCCGCCACAGTCCATGCCATCACTGCCACCCAGAAGACTGTGGATGGCCCCTCCGGGAAACT
GTGGCGTGATGGCCGCGGGGCTCTCCAGAACATCATCCCTGCCTCTACTGGCGCTGCCAAGGCTGTGGGC
AAGGTCATCCCTGAGCTGAACGGGAAGCTCACTGGCATGGCCTTCCGTGTCCCCACTGCCAACGTGTCAG
TGGTGGACCTGACCTGCCGTCTAGAAAAACCTGCCAAATATGATGACATCAAGAAGGTGGTGAAGCAGGC
GTCGGAGGGCCCCCTCAAGGGCATCCTGGGCTACACTGAGCACCAGGTGGTCTCCTCTGACTTCAACAGC
GACACCCACTCCTCCACCTTCGACGCTGGGGCTGGCATTGCCCTCAACGACCACTTTGTCAAGCTCATTT
CCTGGTATGACAACGAATTTGGCTACAGCAACAGGGTGGTGGACCTCATGGCCCACATGGCCTCCAAGGA
GTAAGACCCCTGGACAACCAGCCCCAGCAAGAGCACAAGAGGAAGAGAGAGACCCTCACTGCTGGGGAGT
CCCTGCCACACTCAGTCCCCCACCACACTGAATCTCCCCTCCTCACAGTTTCCATGTAGACCCCTTGAAG
AGGGGAGGGGCCTAGGGAGCCGCACCTTGTCATGTACCAGCTAGAGGGCCCTATTCTATAGTGTCACCTA
AATGCTAGAGCTCGCTGATCAGCCTCGACTGTGCCTTCTAGTTGCCAGCCATCTGTTGTTTGCCCCTCCC
CCGTGCCTTCCTTGACCCTGGAAGGTGCCACTCCCACTGTCCTTTCCTAATAAAATGAGGAAATTGCATC
GCATTGTCTGAGTAGGTGTCATTCTATTCTGGGGGGTGGGGTGGGGCAGGACAGCAAGGGGGAGGATTGG
GAAGACAATAGCAGGCATGCTGGGGATGCGGTGGGCTCTATGGCTTCTGAGGCGGAAAGAACCAGCTGGG
GCTCTAGGGGGTATCCCC
[124 nt withheld, positions 3589-3712]
C
[91 nt withheld, positions 3714-3804]
A
[49 nt withheld, positions 3806-3854]
CCTTTGACGTTGGAGTCCACGTTCTTT
[37 nt withheld, positions 3882-3918]
ACCCTATCTCGGTCTATTCTTTTGATTTATAAGGGATTTTGCCGATTTCGGCCTATTGGTTAAAAAATGA
GCTGATTTAACAAAAATTTAACGCGAATTAATTCTGTGGAATGTGTGTCAGTTAGGGTGTGGAAAGTCCC
CAGGCTCCCCAGCAGGCAGAAGTATGCAAAGCATGCATCTCAATTAGTCAGCAACCAGGTGTGGAAAGTC
CCCAGGCTCCCCAGCAGGCAGAAGTATGCAAAGCATGCATCTCAATTAGTCAGCAACCATAGTCCCGCCC
CTAACTCCGCCCATCCCGCCCCTAACTCCGCCCAGTTCCGCCCATTCTCCGCCCCATGGCTGACTAATTT
TTTTTATTTATGCAGAGGCCGAGGCCGCCTCTGCCTCTGAGCTATTCCAGAAGTAGTGAGGAGGCTTTTT
TGGAGGCCTAGGCTTTTGCAAAAAGCTCCCGGGAGCTTGTATATCCATTTTCGGATCTGATCAAGAGACA
GGATGAGGATCGTTTCGCATGATTGAACAAGATGGATTGCACGCAGGTTCTCCGGCCGCTTGGGTGGAGA
GGCTATTCGGCTATGACTGGGCACAACAGACAATCGGCTGCTCTGATGCCGCCGTGTTCCGGCTGTCAGC
GCAGGGGCGCCCGGTTCTTTTTGTCAAGACCGACCTGTCCGGTGCCCTGAATGAACTGCAGGACGAGGCA
GCGCGGCTATCGTGGCTGGCCACGACGGGCGTTCCTTGCGCAGCTGTGCTCGACGTTGTCACTGAAGCGG
GAAGGGACTGGCTGCTATTGGGCGAAGTGCCGGGGCAGGATCTCCTGTCATCTCACCTTGCTCCTGCCGA
GAAAGTATCCATCATGGCTGATGCAATGCGGCGGCTGCATACGCTTGATCCGGCTACCTGCCCATTCGAC
CACCAAGCGAAACATCGCATCGAGCGAGCACGTACTCGGATGGAAGCCGGTCTTGTCGATCAGGATGATC
TGGACGAAGAGCATCAGGGGCTCGCGCCAGCCGAACTGTTCGCCAGGCTCAAGGCGCGCATGCCCGACGG
CGAGGATCTCGTCGTGACCCATGGCGATGCCTGCTTGCCGAATATCATGGTGGAAAATGGCCGCTTTTCT
GGATTCATCGACTGTGGCCGGCTGGGTGTGGCGGACCGCTATCAGGACATAGCGTTGGCTACCCGTGATA
TTGCTGAAGAGCTTGGCGGCGAATGGGCTGACCGCTTCCTCGTGCTTTACGGTATCGCCGCTCCCGATTC
GCAGCGCATCGCCTTCTATCGCCTTCTTGACGAGTTCTTCTGAGCGGGACTCTGGGGTTCGAAATGACCG
ACCAAGCGACGCCCAACCTGCCATCACGAGATTTCGATTCCACCGCCGCCTTCTATGAAAGGTTGGGCTT
CGGAATCGTTTTCCGGGACGCCGGCTGGATGATCCTCCAGCGCGGGGATCTCATGCTGGAGTTCTTCGCC
CACCCCAACTTGTTTATTGCAGCTTATAATGGTTACAAATAAAGCAATAGCATCACAAATTTCACAAATA
AAGCATTTTTTTCACTGCATTCTAGTTGTGGTTTGTCCAAACTCATCAATGTATCTTATCATGTCTGTAT
ACCGTCGACCTCTAGCTAGAGCTTGGCGTAATCATGGTCATAGCTGTTTCCTGTGTGAAATTGTTATCCG
CTCACAATTCCACACAACATACGAGCCGGAAGCATAAAGTGTAAAGCCTGGGGTGCCTAATGAGTGAGCT
AACTCACATTAATTGCGTTGCGCTCACTGCCCGCTTTCCAGTCGGGAAACCTGTCGTGCCAGCTGCATTA
ATGAATCGGCCAACGCGCGGGGAGAGGCGGTTTGCGTATTGGGCGCTCTTCCGCTTCCTCGCTCACTGAC
TCGCTGCGCTCGGTCGTTCGGCTGCGGCGAGCGGTATCAGCTCACTCAAAGGCGGTAATACGGTTATCCA
CAGAATCAGGGGATAACGCAGGAAAGAACATGTGAGCAAAAGGCCAGCAAAAGGCCAGGAACCGTAAAAA
GGCCGCGTTGCTGGCGTTTTTCCATAGGCTCCGCCCCCCTGACGAGCATCACAAAAATCGACGCTCAAGT
CAGAGGTGGCGAAACCCGACAGGACTATAAAGATACCAGGCGTTTCCCCCTGGAAGCTCCCTCGTGCGCT
CTCCTGTTCCGACCCTGCCGCTTACCGGATACCTGTCCGCCTTTCTCCCTTCGGGAAGCGTGGCGCTTTC
TCATAGCTCACGCTGTAGGTATCTCAGTTCGGTGTAGGTCGTTCGCTCCAAGCTGGGCTGTGTGCACGAA
CCCCCCGTTCAGCCCGACCGCTGCGCCTTATCCGGTAACTATCGTCTTGAGTCCAACCCGGTAAGACACG
ACTTATCGCCACTGGCAGCAGCCACTGGTAACAGGATTAGCAGAGCGAGGTATGTAGGCGGTGCTACAGA
GTTCTTGAAGTGGTGGCCTAACTACGGCTACACTAGAAGAACAGTATTTGGTATCTGCGCTCTGCTGAAG
CCAGTTACCTTCGGAAAAAGAGTTGGTAGCTCTTGATCCGGCAAACAAACCACCGCTGGTAGCGGTTTTT
TTGTTTGCAAGCAGCAGATTACGCGCAGAAAAAAAGGATCTCAAGAAGATCCTTTGATCTTTTCTACGGG
GTCTGACGCTCAGTGGAACGAAAACTCACGTTAAGGGATTTTGGTCATGAGATTATCAAAAAGGATCTTC
ACCTAGATCCTTTTAAATTAAAAATGAAGTTTTAAATCAATCTAAAGTATATATGAGTAAACTTGGTCTG
ACAGTTACCAATGCTTAATCAGTGAGGCACCTATCTCAGCGATCTGTCTATTTCGTTCATCCATAGTTGC
CTGACTCCCCGTCGTGTAGATAACTACGATACGGGAGGGCTTACCATCTGGCCCCAGTGCTGCAATGATA
CCGCGAGACCCACGCTCACCGGCTCCAGATTTATCAGCAATAAACCAGCCAGCCGGAAGGGCCGAGCGCA
GAAGTGGTCCTGCAACTTTATCCGCCTCCATCCAGTCTATTAATTGTTGCCGGGAAGCTAGAGTAAGTAG
TTCGCCAGTTAATAGTTTGCGCAACGTTGTTGCCATTGCTACAGGCATCGTGGTGTCACGCTCGTCGTTT
GGTATGGCTTCATTCAGCTCCGGTTCCCAACGATCAAGGCGAGTTACATGATCCCCCATGTTGTGCAAAA
AAGCGGTTAGCTCCTTCGGTCCTCCGATCGTTGTCAGAAGTAAGTTGGCCGCAGTGTTATCACTCATGGT
TATGGCAGCACTGCATAATTCTCTTACTGTCATGCCATCCGTAAGATGCTTTTCTGTGACTGGTGAGTAC
TCAACCAAGTCATTCTGAGAATAGTGTATGCGGCGACCGAGTTGCTCTTGCCCGGCGTCAATACGGGATA
ATACCGCGCCACATAGCAGAACTTTAAAAGTGCTCATCATTGGAAAACGTTCTTCGGGGCGAAAACTCTC
AAGGATCTTACCGCTGTTGAGATCCAGTTCGATGTAACCCACTCGTGCACCCAACTGATCTTCAGCATCT
TTTACTTTCACCAGCGTTTCTGGGTGAGCAAAAACAGGAAGGCAAAATGCCGCAAAAAAGGGAATAAGGG
CGACACGGAAATGTTGAATACTCATACTCTTCCTTTTTCAATATTATTGAAGCATTTATCAGGGTTATTG
TCTCATGAGCGGATACATATTTGAATGTATTTAGAAAAATAAACAAATAGGGGTTCCGCGCACATTTCCC
CGAAAAGTGCCACCTGACGTC
Features (pLannotate 1.2.2; 23 found; start..end, strand, type, name):
     28..80      -  misc_feature   bom (fragment): basis of mobility region from pBR322
    235..614     +  enhancer       CMV enhancer: human cytomegalovirus immediate early enhancer
    615..818     +  promoter       CMV promoter: human cytomegalovirus (CMV) immediate early promoter
    814..847     +  LTR            5' LTR (truncated) (fragment): truncated 5' long terminal repeat (LTR) from HIV-1
    863..881     +  promoter       T7 promoter: promoter for bacteriophage T7 RNA polymerase
    901..2550    +  CDS            luciferase: firefly luciferase; luc+; enhanced luc+ version of the luciferase gene
   2551..2592    +  CDS            V5 tag: epitope tag from simian virus 5
   2605..3081    +  CDS            GAPDH (fragment): G3P_HUMAN - Also known as GAPD From Homo sapiens (Human).
   3275..3293    -  promoter       SP6 promoter: promoter for bacteriophage SP6 RNA polymerase
   3319..3543    +  polyA_signal   bGH poly(A) signal: bovine growth hormone polyadenylation signal
   3547..3568    +  promoter       SV40 promoter (fragment): SV40 enhancer and early promoter
   3589..4017    +  rep_origin     f1 ori (sequence partly withheld): f1 bacteriophage origin of replication; arrow indicates direction of (+) strand synthesis
   4031..4360    +  promoter       SV40 promoter: SV40 enhancer and early promoter
   4427..5218    +  CDS            neo: KKA2_KLEPN - Also known as kan, nptII. Experimental evidence at protein level: Swiss-Prot protein existence level 1. Resistance to kanamycin, neomycin, paromomycin, ribostamycin, butirosin and gentamicin B. From Klebsiella pneumoniae.
   5242..5400    +  CDS            ble (fragment): BLE_KLEPN - Experimental evidence at protein level: Swiss-Prot protein existence level 1. Binding protein with a strong affinity to the bleomycin family of antibiotics. Binds to CL990; an antimitotic-antibiotic compound. From Klebsiella pneumoniae.
   5395..5516    +  polyA_signal   SV40 poly(A) signal: SV40 polyadenylation signal
   5589..5605    -  protein_bind   lac operator: The lac repressor binds to the lac operator to inhibit transcription in E. coli. This inhibition can be relieved by adding lactose or isopropyl-β-D-thiogalactopyranoside (IPTG). lac repressor encoded by lacI
   5613..5643    -  promoter       lac promoter: promoter for the E. coli lac operon
   5658..5679    -  protein_bind   CAP binding site: CAP binding activates transcription in the presence of cAMP. E. coli catabolite activator protein
   5692..5784    -  CDS            lacI (fragment): lac repressor; lacI; The lac repressor binds to the lac operator to inhibit transcription in E. coli. This inhibition can be relieved by adding lactose or isopropyl-β-D-thiogalactopyranoside (IPTG).
   5967..6552    -  rep_origin     ori: high-copy-number ColE1/pMB1/pBR322/pUC origin of replication
   6723..7583    -  CDS            AmpR: β-lactamase; bla; confers resistance to ampicillin, carbenicillin, and related antibiotics
   7584..7688    -  promoter       AmpR promoter: bla
