[The description below was written by a language model from this plasmid's Addgene catalogue record and pLannotate feature annotations shown in this document.]
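Description:
pcDNA3.1-hFluc-V5_U is a 7,719-nt mammalian expression plasmid catalogued as an empty backbone. The repository lists the backbone as unknown and no insert, although the name and annotated features point to a pcDNA3.1-type architecture. It is maintained in E. coli at high copy through a ColE1/pUC-type origin and selected with ampicillin via the β-lactamase gene and its native promoter. An f1 origin is also present, which allows single-stranded DNA production. For selection in mammalian cells, an SV40 enhancer/early promoter drives a neomycin phosphotransferase gene that ends in an SV40 polyadenylation signal. Short annotated fragments such as ble, lacI, bom and a truncated HIV-1 LTR are probably backbone remnants or sequence-similarity hits, not functional parts.

The expression cassette uses the human CMV immediate-early enhancer and promoter, followed by a T7 promoter that could support in vitro transcription. These drive a firefly luciferase (luc+) coding sequence followed directly by a V5 epitope tag, giving a reporter that can be measured enzymatically and detected with anti-V5 antibodies. Just downstream, the feature table shows a roughly 480-nt fragment of human GAPDH, then an antisense SP6 promoter and the bovine growth hormone polyadenylation signal. The record does not explain the GAPDH fragment or the "_U" suffix, and it does not say whether the fragment is translated in frame or serves as 3′ sequence. The stated purpose is only "mammalian expression vector", so a role as a luciferase reporter or control in transfected cells, or as a parent for derivatives, is an inference. The depositor sequence may be theoretical or only partly verified.
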