Addgene plasmid #147638: pcDNA3.1-hFluc-V5_U
Purpose: (Empty Backbone) Mammalian Expression vector
Depositing lab: Elisa Izaurralde. Depositing organization: Max Planck Institute for Developmental Biology.
Backbone
  Vector backbone: Unknown
  Vector type: Mammalian Expression
Growth in bacteria
  Bacterial resistance: Ampicillin, 100 μg/mL
  Growth temperature: 37°C
  Growth strain: DH5alpha
  Copy number: High Copy
Gene/Insert
  Gene/Insert name: None
Terms and licenses: Academic/Nonprofit Terms; Industry Terms: Not Available to Industry
Depositor comments: Plasmids from this collection were made available to the research community and donated after the lab closed. Please note that the sequence provided by the depositing laboratory may be theoretical/predicted or based on Sanger sequencing results. There may be discrepancies between sequencing results obtained by Addgene and the depositor sequence. If an Addgene verified sequence is not available, please contact before placing your order to request that our lab fully sequence the plasmid.
How to cite: pcDNA3.1-hFluc-V5_U was a gift from Elisa Izaurralde (Addgene plasmid # 147638 ; http://n2t.net/addgene:147638 ; RRID:Addgene_147638)
